Addgene plasmid #174198: Gene Trap - 24XMS2 Lentiviral Vector
Purpose: Lentiviral expression vector coding for Blasticidin, iRFP and 24X MS2 hairpins. All inserts are cloned in on the -strand to allow for splicing in when targeted into an intron of transcribed genes.
Depositing lab: Daniel Larson. Depositing organization: National Cancer Institute (NCI). Publication: Dynamic imaging of nascent RNA reveals general principles of transcription dynamics and stochastic splice site selection. Wan Y, Anastasakis DG, Rodriguez J, Palangat M, Gudla P, Zaki G, Tandon M, Pegoraro G, Chow CC, Hafner M, Larson DR. Cell. 2021 May 27;184(11):2878-2895.e20. doi: 10.1016/j.cell.2021.04.012. Epub 2021 May 11. PubMed 33979654.
Backbone
  Vector backbone: Lentivector
  Vector type: Lentiviral
  Selectable markers: Blasticidin
Growth in bacteria
  Bacterial resistance: Ampicillin, 100 μg/mL
  Growth temperature: 30°C
  Growth strain: NEB Stable
  Copy number: Unknown
Gene/Insert
  Gene/Insert name: iRFP
  Species: Synthetic
  Tag / fusion protein: Blasticidin; T2A; 24X MS2 hairpins
  Cloning method: Restriction Enzyme; 5′ cloning site NheI (unknown if destroyed); 3′ cloning site BsrGI (unknown if destroyed)
  Sequencing primers: 5′ CATggcgcgcctagggccg; 3′ CCCGGGCCTCTCACTCTCTGA
Terms and licenses: Academic/Nonprofit Terms; Industry Terms: Not Available to Industry
Depositor comments: The inserts are cloned between NheI/BsrGI in reverse order on the -strand as follows: NheI - 24XMS2 - FRT - BGH p(A) - Blasticidin - T2A - iRFP - Splice Acceptor - FRT - BsrGI.
How to cite: Gene Trap - 24XMS2 Lentiviral Vector was a gift from Daniel Larson (Addgene plasmid # 174198 ; http://n2t.net/addgene:174198 ; RRID:Addgene_174198)
