[The description below was written by a language model from this plasmid's Addgene catalogue record and pLannotate feature annotations shown in this document.]
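Description:
Gene Trap - 24XMS2 Lentiviral Vector is an HIV-1-based, self-inactivating lentiviral transfer plasmid designed to insert a promoterless gene-trap cassette and an MS2 RNA-imaging tag into the introns of transcribed genes. The viral framework comprises a truncated 5' LTR, the Ψ packaging signal with a gag fragment, the RRE for Rev-dependent nuclear export of the genomic RNA, the cPPT/CTS, and a ΔU3 3' LTR. In bacteria the plasmid is maintained through a high-copy ColE1/pUC-type origin and selected with ampicillin via β-lactamase. The record indicates a recombination-tolerant strain and reduced temperature, consistent with the repetitive hairpin array and LTRs.

The payload lies between the NheI and BsrGI sites and is oriented on the minus strand, antisense to the viral genome, so that its splice and polyadenylation signals do not disrupt production of the packaged viral RNA. Read in its own sense, the cassette runs splice acceptor, iRFP713, T2A, blasticidin S deaminase and bGH poly(A) signal, followed by 24 MS2 hairpins. No internal promoter is annotated. Expression therefore depends on integration in the correct orientation within an intron of an active gene, where the splice acceptor captures the host transcript, giving near-infrared fluorescence and blasticidin resistance from one reading frame split by the T2A peptide.

Minimal FRT sites flank the trap portion but not the MS2 array, so FLP should excise the acceptor, reporter, marker and poly(A), leaving the hairpins in the intron. The hairpin array itself is not annotated in the feature table but presumably occupies the unannotated stretch upstream of the first FRT; a lox71 fragment is also detected. The associated work concerns live imaging of nascent RNA, transcription dynamics and splicing.
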