Features (pLannotate 1.2.2; 26 found; start..end, strand, type, name):
    377..634     +  LTR            5' LTR (truncated): truncated 5' long terminal repeat (LTR) from HIV-1
    681..806     +  misc_feature   HIV-1 Ψ: packaging signal of human immunodeficiency virus type 1
    790..1128    +  CDS            HIV-1 gag (fragment): gag protein from human immunodeficiency virus 1; gag
   1303..1536    +  misc_feature   RRE: The Rev response element (RRE) of HIV-1 allows for Rev-dependent mRNA export from the nucleus to the cytoplasm.
   1913..2013    +  CDS            Rev (fragment): human immunodeficiency virus 1 (HIV-1) Rev protein; rev; enhances nuclear export of unspliced and incompletely spliced viral mRNAs
   2058..2175    +  misc_feature   cPPT/CTS: central polypurine tract and central termination sequence of HIV-1
   2246..2266    +  protein_bind   lox71 (fragment): Left element (LE) mutant of loxP (Araki et al., 2010). Cre-mediated recombination occurs in the 8-bp core sequence (GCATACAT). Cre recombinase
   3653..3686    +  protein_bind   FRT (minimal): supports FLP-mediated excision but not integration (Turan and Bode, 2011) FLP recombinase from the Saccharomyces cerevisiae 2μ plasmid
   3687..3911    -  polyA_signal   bGH poly(A) signal: bovine growth hormone polyadenylation signal
   3951..4347    -  CDS            BSD (fragment): blasticidin S deaminase; Aspergillus terreus BSD; confers resistance to blasticidin
   4411..5358    -  CDS            iRFP713: iRFP713 is a basic (constitutively fluorescent) near ir fluorescent protein published in 2011, derived from Rhodopseudomonas palustris. It has low acid sensitivity. It requires the cofactor biliverdin for fluorescence.
   5361..5386    -  misc_feature   SA: splice acceptor site
   5387..5420    +  protein_bind   FRT (minimal): supports FLP-mediated excision but not integration (Turan and Bode, 2011) FLP recombinase from the Saccharomyces cerevisiae 2μ plasmid
   5460..5525    +  CDS            nef (fragment): NEF_HV1Z2 - Experimental evidence at protein level: Swiss-Prot protein existence level 1. Extracellular Nef protein targets CD4(+) T-lymphocytes for apoptosis by interacting with CXCR4 surface receptors. From Human immunodeficiency virus type 1 group M subtype D (isolate Z2/CDC-Z34) (HIV-1).
   5527..5760    +  LTR            3' LTR (ΔU3): self-inactivating 3' long terminal repeat (LTR) from HIV-1
   5965..6069    +  promoter       AmpR promoter: bla
   6070..6930    +  CDS            AmpR: β-lactamase; bla; confers resistance to ampicillin, carbenicillin, and related antibiotics
   7101..7689    +  rep_origin     ori: high-copy-number ColE1/pMB1/pBR322/pUC origin of replication
   7872..7926    +  CDS            lacI (fragment): lac repressor; lacI; The lac repressor binds to the lac operator to inhibit transcription in E. coli. This inhibition can be relieved by adding lactose or isopropyl-β-D-thiogalactopyranoside (IPTG).
   7932..8025    +  rep_origin     SV40 ori (fragment): SV40 origin of replication
   8050..8087    +  CDS            lacI (fragment): lac repressor; lacI; The lac repressor binds to the lac operator to inhibit transcription in E. coli. This inhibition can be relieved by adding lactose or isopropyl-β-D-thiogalactopyranoside (IPTG).
   8100..8121    +  protein_bind   CAP binding site: CAP binding activates transcription in the presence of cAMP. E. coli catabolite activator protein
   8136..8166    +  promoter       lac promoter: promoter for the E. coli lac operon
   8174..8190    +  protein_bind   lac operator: The lac repressor binds to the lac operator to inhibit transcription in E. coli. This inhibition can be relieved by adding lactose or isopropyl-β-D-thiogalactopyranoside (IPTG). lac repressor encoded by lacI
   8224..8307    +  polyA_signal   SV40 poly(A) signal (fragment): SV40 polyadenylation signal
   8474..329     +  CDS            nef (fragment) (across the origin): NEF_HV1BR - Experimental evidence at protein level: Swiss-Prot protein existence level 1. Extracellular Nef protein targets CD4(+) T-lymphocytes for apoptosis by interacting with CXCR4 surface receptors (PubMed:14990729). From Human immunodeficiency virus type 1 group M subtype B (isolate BRU/LAI) (HIV-1).
>Addgene plasmid #174198 | Gene Trap - 24XMS2 Lentiviral Vector | addgene full sequence | sequence record 371140 | Addgene NGS Result
TGGAAGGGCTAATTCACTCCCAAAGAAGACAAGATATCCTTGATCTGTGGATCTACCACACACAAGGCTA
CTTCCCTGATTAGCAGAACTACACACCAGGGCCAGGGGTCAGATATCCACTGACCTTTGGATGGTGCTAC
AAGCTAGTACCAGTTGAGCCAGATAAGGTAGAAGAGGCCAATAAAGGAGAGAACACCAGCTTGTTACACC
CTGTGAGCCTGCATGGGATGGATGACCCGGAGAGAGAAGTGTTAGAGTGGAGGTTTGACAGCCGCCTAGC
ATTTCATCACGTGGCCCGAGAGCTGCATCCGGAGTACTTCAAGAACTGCTGATATCGAGCTTGCTACAAG
GGACTTTCCGCTGGGGACTTTCCAGGGAGGCGTGGCCTGGGCGGGACTGGGGAGTGGCGAGCCCTCAGAT
CCTGCATATAAGCAGCTGCTTTTTGCCTGTACTGGGTCTCTCTGGTTAGACCAGATCTGAGCCTGGGAGC
TCTCTGGCTAACTAGGGAACCCACTGCTTAAGCCTCAATAAAGCTTGCCTTGAGTGCTTCAAGTAGTGTG
TGCCCGTCTGTTGTGTGACTCTGGTAACTAGAGATCCCTCAGACCCTTTTAGTCAGTGTGGAAAATCTCT
AGCAGTGGCGCCCGAACAGGGACTTGAAAGCGAAAGGGAAACCAGAGGAGCTCTCTCGACGCAGGACTCG
GCTTGCTGAAGCGCGCACGGCAAGAGGCGAGGGGCGGCGACTGGTGAGTACGCCAAAAATTTTGACTAGC
GGAGGCTAGAAGGAGAGAGATGGGTGCGAGAGCGTCAGTATTAAGCGGGGGAGAATTAGATCGCGATGGG
AAAAAATTCGGTTAAGGCCAGGGGGAAAGAAAAAATATAAATTAAAACATATAGTATGGGCAAGCAGGGA
GCTAGAACGATTCGCAGTTAATCCTGGCCTGTTAGAAACATCAGAAGGCTGTAGACAAATACTGGGACAG
CTACAACCATCCCTTCAGACAGGATCAGAAGAACTTAGATCATTATATAATACAGTAGCAACCCTCTATT
GTGTGCATCAAAGGATAGAGATAAAAGACACCAAGGAAGCTTTAGACAAGATAGAGGAAGAGCAAAACAA
AAGTAAGACCACCGCACAGCAAGCGGCCGGCCGCTGATCTTCAGACCTGGAGGAGGAGATATGAGGGACA
ATTGGAGAAGTGAATTATATAAATATAAAGTAGTAAAAATTGAACCATTAGGAGTAGCACCCACCAAGGC
AAAGAGAAGAGTGGTGCAGAGAGAAAAAAGAGCAGTGGGAATAGGAGCTTTGTTCCTTGGGTTCTTGGGA
GCAGCAGGAAGCACTATGGGCGCAGCGTCAATGACGCTGACGGTACAGGCCAGACAATTATTGTCTGGTA
TAGTGCAGCAGCAGAACAATTTGCTGAGGGCTATTGAGGCGCAACAGCATCTGTTGCAACTCACAGTCTG
GGGCATCAAGCAGCTCCAGGCAAGAATCCTGGCTGTGGAAAGATACCTAAAGGATCAACAGCTCCTGGGG
ATTTGGGGTTGCTCTGGAAAACTCATTTGCACCACTGCTGTGCCTTGGAATGCTAGTTGGAGTAATAAAT
CTCTGGAACAGATTTGGAATCACACGACCTGGATGGAGTGGGACAGAGAAATTAACAATTACACAAGCTT
AATACACTCCTTAATTGAAGAATCGCAAAACCAGCAAGAAAAGAATGAACAAGAATTATTGGAATTAGAT
AAATGGGCAAGTTTGTGGAATTGGTTTAACATAACAAATTGGCTGTGGTATATAAAATTATTCATAATGA
TAGTAGGAGGCTTGGTAGGTTTAAGAATAGTTTTTGCTGTACTTTCTATAGTGAATAGAGTTAGGCAGGG
ATATTCACCATTATCGTTTCAGACCCACCTCCCAACCCCGAGGGGACCCGACAGGCCCGAAGGAATAGAA
GAAGAAGGTGGAGAGAGAGACAGAGACAGATCCATTCGATTAGTGAACGGATCTCGACGGTATCGCCGAA
TTCACAAATGGCAGTATTCATCCACAATTTTAAAAGAAAAGGGGGGATTGGGGGGTACAGTGCAGGGGAA
AGAATAGTAGACATAATAGCAACAGACATACAAACTAAAGAATTACAAAAACAAATTACAAAAATTCAAA
ATTTTCGGGTTTATTACAGGGACAGCAGAGATCCAGTTTGGACTAGTACCGGTGCTAGCTGATATCTGTC
AATTGGCATACATTATACGAAGTTATGGTGACACTATAGAATAGGATCTGATGAACCCTGGAATACTGGA
GCGACGCGTGATCGTCGTCGTTTGAAGATTCGACCTGGAGGCACGGCTGATGCTCGTGCTTTCTTGGCAA
TAAGTACCGTAGGATCTGATGAACCCTGGAATACTGGAGCGACGCGTGATCGTCGTCGTTTGAAGATTCG
ACCTGGAGGCACGGCTGATGCTCGTGCTTTCTTGGCAATAAGTACCGTAGGATCTGATGAACCCTGGAAT
ACTGGAGCGACGCGTGATCGTCGTCGTTTGAAGATTCGACCTGGAGGCACGGCTGATGCTCGTGCTTTCT
TGGCAATAAGTACCGTAGGATCTGATGAACCCTGGAATACTGGAGCGACGCGTGATCGTCGTCGTTTGAA
GATTCGACCTGGAGGCACGGCTGATGCTCGTGCTTTCTTGGCAATAAGTACCGTAGGATCTGATGAACCC
TGGAATACTGGAGCGACGCGTGATCGTCGTCGTTTGAAGATTCGACCTGGAGGCACGGCTGATGCTCGTG
CTTTCTTGGCAATAAGTACCGTAGGATCTGATGAACCCTGGAATACTGGAGCGACGCGTGATCGTCGTCG
TTTGAAGATTCGACCTGGAGGCACGGCTGATGCTCGTGCTTTCTTGGCAATAAGTACCGTAGGATCTGAT
GAACCCTGGAATACTGGAGCGACGCGTGATCGTCGTCGTTTGAAGATTCGACCTGGAGGCACGGCTGATG
CTCGTGCTTTCTTGGCAATAAGTACCGTAGGATCTGATGAACCCTGGAATACTGGAGCGACGCGTGATCG
TCGTCGTTTGAAGATTCGACCTGGAGGCACGGCTGATGCTCGTGCTTTCTTGGCAATAAGTACCGTAGGA
TCTGATGAACCCTGGAATACTGGAGCGACGCGTGATCGTCGTCGTTTGAAGATTCGACCTGGAGGCACGG
CTGATGCTCGTGCTTTCTTGGCAATAAGTACCGTAGGATCTGATGAACCCTGGAATACTGGAGCGACGCG
TGATCGTCGTCGTTTGAAGATTCGACCTGGAGGCACGGCTGATGCTCGTGCTTTCTTGGCAATAAGTACC
GTAGGATCTGATGAACCCTGGAATACTGGAGCGACGCGTGATCGTCGTCGTTTGAAGATTCGACCTGGAG
GCACGGCTGATGCTCGTGCTTTCTTGGCAATAAGTACCGTAGGATCTGATGAACCCTGGAATACTGGAGC
GACGCGTGATCGTCGTCGTTTGAAGATTCGACCTGGAGGCACGGCTGATGCTCGTGCTTTCTTGGCAATA
AGTACCGTAGGATCCTCTAGAATTCAGATCTATAGCTTAGACCCACTTTGTATACAACTCTTGTGTAGCG
ATTATGGATGGCGAAGTTCCTATTCTCTAGAAAGTATAGGAACTTCCCATAGAGCCCACCGCATCCCCAG
CATGCCTGCTATTGTCTTCCCAATCCTCCCCCTTGCTGTCCTGCCCCACCCCACCCCCCAGAATAGAATG
ACACCTACTCAGACAATGCGATGCAATTTCCTCATTTTATTAGGAAAGGACAGTGGGAGTGGCACCTTCC
AGGGTCAAGGAAGGCACGGGGGAGGGGCAAACAACAGATGGCTGGCAACTAGAAGGCACAGTCGAGGCTG
ATCAGCGGGTTTAAACGGGCCCTCTAGATCAGCCCTCCCACACATAACCAGAGGGCAGCAATTCACGAAT
CCCAACTGCCGTCGGCTGTCCATCACTGTCCTTCACTATGGCTTTGATCCCAGGATGCAGATCGAGAAGC
ACCTGTCGGCACCGTCCGCAGGGGCTCAAGATGCCCCTGTTCTCATTTCCGATCGCGACGATACAAGTCA
GGTTGCCTGCAGCCGCAGCAGCAGCAGTGCCCAGCACCACGAGTTCTGCACAAGGTCCCCCAGTAAAATG
ATATACATTGACACCAGTGAAGATGCGGCCGTCGCTAGAGAGAGCTGCGCTGGCGACGCTGTAGTCTTCA
GAGATGGGGATGCTGTTGATTGTAGCCGTTGCTCTTTCAATGAGGGTGGATTCTTCTTGAGACAAAGGCT
TGGCCATGGCGCGCCTAGGGCCGGGATTCTCCTCCACGTCACCGCATGTTAGAAGACTTCCTCTGCCCTC
CTCTTCCATCACGCCGATCTGCCAGGCCAGAACCTGGGCGACTAGCTCGCAGGCTTGGCGGCCATCGAGA
TCGACGTAGTACGGCGTTCGGTGATGGCAAACGATCAATCCCCACAGTCGCTCGCCGCGCAAAATCGAGA
TCGACATCGTGCCGTGCATGCCTATGTTGCGCATGAATTCCAGATGGACGGGCGAGACGCTGCGCAGGAT
GGCGAAGCTAAGATCAATCGGCCGCCCGGTGACCGGATTGAGGTCTGGGGTGACCGGCACCGGCCGATAA
TTGATATCGGGAATGATCCGTACCGGGTTGATGGTATAGAGCCGACGGGCCTGCGCCGGCACGGTTGAGG
CAGGATAGTGCAGGCCTAGTTTTGACTCGACCTCGGCGCACCGATCCTCTGCGATCACTTCGCCGCTGAA
GTCGGAGGCGAAGCGATAGATCATCACCCGATCGAAGCCGGTAATCTTCCGCACCTCTTGCGCCGCGGCG
GCGCAGGCGCTTTCCAAGGTTTCGGCGGCCTGCAGGCGGCGGATGGCGCTGTTGGTGCGGCGGAAGAACG
CCTGCGGCTCGGCGACGTCCCGCTGGGGAGGCTCGAGCTCGAGGAAGATGAGCTGATCATGGCGATGCCA
GGAGCCGATGAAGCCTGCGTCCTTTCGCATCGTGAAGCCGACAGTGATCGGTGCTCCGACGGCCGCCCCG
GGCTCGGCCAAGGCGATCGTCAGACGGTTGTGCGTCTCCGAGTCGAAGACATCGGCCGCAGAGCGGCCGA
TCAGGGCGCCGATCGCCAGTCCGGTGAGTTCGGGAAGGTTGTCGCTGCCGGCAACGATCGTCATGTCGGC
GGCGAGGGCGAGCAGCAGTCCATGCGGTTGGATGGCACCGGGGATATGGATCGGCTCATCGTCGCAGGTC
AAGAGGTCAGGCTGCCTGGCGACGGATCCTTCAGCCATGCCCTGTGGGAGGAAGAGAAGAGGTCAGGAAG
TTCCTATTCTCTAGAAAGTATAGGAACTTCGATAAATGCCCAGATTCTGCCGCTCTGTACACCTGAGATC
CTTTAAGACCAATGACTTACAAGGCAGCTGTAGATCTTAGCCACTTTTTAAAAGAAAAGGGGGGACTGGA
AGGGCTAATTCACTCCCAACGAAGACAAGATCTGCTTTTTGCTTGTACTGGGTCTCTCTGGTTAGACCAG
ATCTGAGCCTGGGAGCTCTCTGGCTAACTAGGGAACCCACTGCTTAAGCCTCAATAAAGCTTGCCTTGAG
TGCTTCAAGTAGTGTGTGCCCGTCTGTTGTGTGACTCTGGTAACTAGAGATCCCTCAGACCCTTTTAGTC
AGTGTGGAAAATCTCTAGCAGTAGTAGTTCATGTCATCTTATTATTCAGTATCTATAACTTGCAAAGAAA
TGAATATCAGAGAGTGAGAGGCCCGGGTTAATTAAGGAAAGGGCTAGATCATTCTTGAAGACGAAAGGGC
CTCGTGATACGCCTATTTTTATAGGTTAATGTCATGATAATAATGGTTTCTTAGACGTCAGGTGGCACTT
TTCGGGGAAATGTGCGCGGAACCCCTATTTGTTTATTTTTCTAAATACATTCAAATATGTATCCGCTCAT
GAGACAATAACCCTGATAAATGCTTCAATAATATTGAAAAAGGAAGAGTATGAGTATTCAACATTTCCGT
GTCGCCCTTATTCCCTTTTTTGCGGCATTTTGCCTTCCTGTTTTTGCTCACCCAGAAACGCTGGTGAAAG
TAAAAGATGCTGAAGATCAGTTGGGTGCACGAGTGGGTTACATCGAACTGGATCTCAACAGCGGTAAGAT
CCTTGAGAGTTTTCGCCCCGAAGAACGTTTTCCAATGATGAGCACTTTTAAAGTTCTGCTATGTGGCGCG
GTATTATCCCGTGTTGACGCCGGGCAAGAGCAACTCGGTCGCCGCATACACTATTCTCAGAATGACTTGG
TTGAGTACTCACCAGTCACAGAAAAGCATCTTACGGATGGCATGACAGTAAGAGAATTATGCAGTGCTGC
CATAACCATGAGTGATAACACTGCGGCCAACTTACTTCTGACAACGATCGGAGGACCGAAGGAGCTAACC
GCTTTTTTGCACAACATGGGGGATCATGTAACTCGCCTTGATCGTTGGGAACCGGAGCTGAATGAAGCCA
TACCAAACGACGAGCGTGACACCACGATGCCTGTAGCAATGGCAACAACGTTGCGCAAACTATTAACTGG
CGAACTACTTACTCTAGCTTCCCGGCAACAATTAATAGACTGGATGGAGGCGGATAAAGTTGCAGGACCA
CTTCTGCGCTCGGCCCTTCCGGCTGGCTGGTTTATTGCTGATAAATCTGGAGCCGGTGAGCGTGGGTCTC
GCGGTATCATTGCAGCACTGGGGCCAGATGGTAAGCCCTCCCGTATCGTAGTTATCTACACGACGGGGAG
TCAGGCAACTATGGATGAACGAAATAGACAGATCGCTGAGATAGGTGCCTCACTGATTAAGCATTGGTAA
CTGTCAGACCAAGTTTACTCATATATACTTTAGATTGATTTAAAACTTCATTTTTAATTTAAAAGGATCT
AGGTGAAGATCCTTTTTGATAATCTCATGACCAAAATCCCTTAACGTGAGTTTTCGTTCCACTGAGCGTC
AGACCCCGTAGAAAAGATCAAAGGATCTTCTTGAGATCCTTTTTTTCTGCGCGTAATCTGCTGCTTGCAA
ACAAAAAAACCACCGCTACCAGCGGTGGTTTGTTTGCCGGATCAAGAGCTACCAACTCTTTTTCCGAAGG
TAACTGGCTTCAGCAGAGCGCAGATACCAAATACTGTTCTTCTAGTGTAGCCGTAGTTAGGCCACCACTT
CAAGAACTCTGTAGCACCGCCTACATACCTCGCTCTGCTAATCCTGTTACCAGTGGCTGCTGCCAGTGGC
GATAAGTCGTGTCTTACCGGGTTGGACTCAAGACGATAGTTACCGGATAAGGCGCAGCGGTCGGGCTGAA
CGGGGGGTTCGTGCACACAGCCCAGCTTGGAGCGAACGACCTACACCGAACTGAGATACCTACAGCGTGA
GCTATGAGAAAGCGCCACGCTTCCCGAAGGGAGAAAGGCGGACAGGTATCCGGTAAGCGGCAGGGTCGGA
ACAGGAGAGCGCACGAGGGAGCTTCCAGGGGGAAACGCCTGGTATCTTTATAGTCCTGTCGGGTTTCGCC
ACCTCTGACTTGAGCGTCGATTTTTGTGATGCTCGTCAGGGGGGCGGAGCCTATGGAAAAACGCCAGCAA
CGCGGCCTTTTTACGGTTCCTGGCCTTTTGCTGGCCTTTTGCTCACATGTTCTTTCCTGCGTTATCCCCT
GATTCTGTGGATAACCGTATTACCGCCTTTGAGTGAGCTGATACCGCTCGCCGCAGCCGAACGACCGAGC
GCAGCGAGTCAGTGAGCGAGGAAGCGGAAGAGCGCCCAATACGCAAACCGCCTCTCCCCGCGCGTTGGCC
GATTCATTAATGCAGCAAGCTCATGGCTGACTAATTTTTTTTATTTATGCAGAGGCCGAGGCCGCCTCGG
CCTCTGAGCTATTCCAGAAGTAGTGAGGAGGCTTTTTTGGAGGCCTAGGCTTTTGCAAAAAGCTCCCCGT
GGCACGACAGGTTTCCCGACTGGAAAGCGGGCAGTGAGCGCAACGCAATTAATGTGAGTTAGCTCACTCA
TTAGGCACCCCAGGCTTTACACTTTATGCTTCCGGCTCGTATGTTGTGTGGAATTGTGAGCGGATAACAA
TTTCACACAGGAAACAGCTATGACATGATTACGAATTTCACAAATAAAGCATTTTTTTCACTGCATTCTA
GTTGTGGTTTGTCCAAACTCATCAATGTATCTTATCATGTCTGGATCAACTGGATAACTCAAGCTAACCA
AAATCATCCCAAACTTCCCACCCCATACCCTATTACCACTGCCAATTACCTGTGGTTTCATTTACTCTAA
ACCTGTGATTCCTCTGAATTATTTTCATTTTAAAGAAATTGTATTTGTTAAATATGTACTACAAACTTAG
TAGT
